>Addgene plasmid #177644 | pZS222 | addgene full sequence | sequence record 348527 | Addgene NGS Result
CGCCATTCTGCCTGGGGACGTCGGAGCAAGCTTGATTTAGGTGACACTATAGAATACAAGCTACTTGTTC
TTTTTGCAGGATCCACTAGTGGCGCGCCATGAAGCTTCTTACAGCAGTCCTACTTCTTATTTTTGTAGCG
CTTGGCGCAGCGCAGAACACCGAGTCTGCAGCCACCACTGCTCCTACTAAGAAATCCACAGAGGGACCCA
CTTCAAAGGCAAAAACTGCAGGGCCAGCAACAACGGGGGCTACAACCAAAGCACCAAAGGTTACAACAGC
AACTGCAGCAACTGCAGTACCGACAACAGCAACACCTGCATCAACTGCAACTGCAACTGCGGCAACTGCA
GGGCCAGCAACAACTGCTGGGACTGCCACTGCGCCAACTGCAGGGCCAGCAACAAATGCAAGCACCGCAG
CACCCAAAACGACGGCAGCACCCACAAGCCCGACACCGGGCCCCACCACCGTGCCGCCCCCATTTTTTAC
CTATAACGTGACGAGCGCCGATGGGCAGGTGTGCTTTCTGGCCCAGTTTTATGCAGGGTTCTCAGGCACG
TATGAGCTCAAGAACACATCCATGATGAACTTTAACTTTGAGATGCCAGAGAACGCCAAAGTCGATGCCA
AGAAGAGCAGGTGTGGCTGGCCTTCACAAACCGCCATCATGTTCCTGACCTGGACCGAAGGTGCAGACAG
CTTGGCTCTGGAATTCAGCATGGACAACGAAGCCCAAACCTTTCAGCTGAAATCTGCCAACGCTAGTCTG
ACGCATTCCCCTGCACACTTCCCTGATAGCAAAACTACAGGGGCAGTCAAGTACGGCGGTGTCACCATGG
GAGACTTCTTCAAGGCTGATTTTGGATACAGCTTCAAGTGTGCGTCCACCGAGCAGATTGCTTACAAGGC
CAACGACTTTAAGTTTACCTTCTCCCAGCTGAAAGTGCAGCCGTATGAAGTGGACAAAACATTCGGCCAA
GAGAGCCCTTGCGCAGCAGACGGAGCCCACTGGTCCCTGAAAGAGAAGGGTAACTTTTGCCTGCTGGCAG
ATTTCCAACTGACCTTCACCGGGGAATACACAAAAAACGACTCGAAAATGGGTACGTTTACCGTCATGCT
CCCCGCAGATGCCCGTATCGACCTGGCCAACAGTCATTGTGAGGATAGCAACGCCCCTATGGCCCAGGCT
GTCTTGGCACTGACCTTCGATCAAAACTCCTTCATGCAGGTGTACCAAGTCGACAACAAGACGAAAACCT
TCTCCCTTGTCAACGCCACGGCTAAGCTGATGCACGATAAAACCCACTTCCCGGATAGCAAGGACGCTGG
TAAGATCGTTACTTACGGTGGCGCGCTTACGGATCAGTTCCAGACTGGTCTAGGGGATTACTACAAGTGC
TCGGCCATGCAGAAGGTAGAATTCAAGGAGAACAAGTTTGCTCTGAGCTACACCGACTTGAAGATCCAAC
CGTTTGATGTGCACATGACCTTCGGAAACTTGAGCCAGTGCGGTCAGGACACGCCAACTGCCAAGCCCCC
CACGGTCCCTATGGGTAACTGGACTATCACAAGAGACAACAAGACCTGCATGATGATGCAGTTTCAAGCT
CAGTTCATCATCTCCTACCAAAAGGAAGTCGGGGGTAAAACTGAGATGAGCAAAGTGGGTTACTACCTTC
CCAACACCACCCTAGACACCGCCGAGTCCACCTGCGGCGACACTTCGGCCATGTTTGTCGGCGCCTTCTC
CCCTGAAAACCTGAAGCCCATCAAAGACTGGGTCATGACCCTGGAATTCACCATGAAGAAAGACAAGAGC
TACTCCATGACAAACTTCAGCCTGGAGTTCATGATGGATGACGCCTACTTCCCGGGCCTCAACAAATCAA
TGGCCAAGATGATGACCGTCTTCAACAGCACGACGCGCTTTGATTCCACAGCTGGCAATTACTACATGTG
TAACGCAAACCAGGACATCATGGCCATGAACGTCAACGCAACCTTCATGAAGCTCAAGCTGCAGCCCTTC
GCTGAGCAGGTCAAGGGCGGAGGCCTCGGAAGTCCCTCTGACTGTGCTGCAGACAATGACGTCAGTAACA
TCGTGCCGATCGCCGTGGGTTGCGCCCTGGCAGGCCTGGTCATCATCGTCCTGATTGCCTATCTGATCGG
GCGAAGCCGCTCCAACCGATCCGGGTACCAGTCAGTCTCTAGAATGGTGAGCAAGGGCGAGGAGCTGTTC
ACCGGGGTGGTGCCCATCCTGGTCGAGCTGGACGGCGACGTAAACGGCCACAAGTTCAGCGTGTCCGGCG
AGGGCGAGGGCGATGCCACCTACGGCAAGCTGACCCTGAAGTTCATCTGCACCACCGGCAAGCTGCCCGT
GCCCTGGCCCACCCTCGTGACCACCCTGACCTACGGCGTGCAGTGCTTCAGCCGCTACCCCGACCACATG
AAGCAGCACGACTTCTTCAAGTTCGCCATGCCCGAAGGCTACGTCCAGGAGCGCACCATCTTCTTCAAGG
ACGACGGCAACTACAAGACCCGCGCCGAGGTGAAGTTCGAGGGCGACACCCTGGTGAACCGCATCGAGCT
GAAGGGCATCGACTTCAAGGAGGACGGCAACATCCTGGGGCACAAGCTGGAGTACAACTACAACAGCCAC
AACGTCTATATCATGGCCGACAAGCAGAAGAACGGCATCAAGGTGAACTTCAAGATCCGCCACAACATCG
AGGACGGCAGCGTGCAGCTCGCCGACCACTACCAGCAGAACACCCCCATCGGCGACGGCCCCGTGCTGCT
GCCCGACAACCACTACCTGAGCACCCAGTCCGCCCTGAGCAAAGACCCCAACGAGAAGCGCGATCACATG
GTCCTGCTGGAGTTCGTGACCGCCGCCGGGATCACTCTCGGCATGGACGAGCTGTACAAGACGCGTATGG
TGAGCAAGGGCGAGGAGCTGTTCACCGGGGTGGTGCCCATCCTGGTCGAGCTGGACGGCGACGTAAACGG
CCACAAGTTCAGCGTGTCCGGCGAGGGCGAGGGCGATGCCACCTACGGCAAGCTGACCCTGAAGTTCATC
TGCACCACCGGCAAGCTGCCCGTGCCCTGGCCCACCCTCGTGACCACCCTGACCTACGGCGTGCAGTGCT
TCAGCCGCTACCCCGACCACATGAAGCAGCACGACTTCTTCAAGTCCGCCATGCCCGAAGGCTACGTCCA
GGAGCGCACCATCTTCTTCAAGGACGACGGCAACTACAAGACCCGCGCCGAGGTGAAGTTCGAGGGCGAC
ACCCTGGTGAACCGCATCGAGCTGAAGGGCATCGACTTCAAGGAGGACGGCAACATCCTGGGGCACAAGC
TGGAGTACAACTACAACAGCCACAACGTCTATATCATGGCCGACAAGCAGAAGAACGGCATCAAGGTGAA
CTTCAAGATCCGCCACAACATCGAGGACGGCAGCGTGCAGCTCGCCGACCACTACCAGCAGAACACCCCC
ATCGGCGACGGCCCCGTGCTGCTGCCCGACAACCACTACCTGAGCACCCAGTCCGCCCTGAGCAAAGACC
CCAACGAGAAGCGCGATCACATGGTCCTGCTGGAGTTCGTGACCGCCGCCGGGATCACTCTCGGCATGGA
CGAGCTGTACAAGCCCGGGATGGTGAGCAAGGGCGAGGAGCTGTTCACCGGGGTGGTGCCCATCCTGGTC
GAGCTGGACGGCGACGTAAACGGCCACAAGTTCAGCGTGTCCGGCGAGGGCGAGGGCGATGCCACCTACG
GCAAGCTGACCCTGAAGTTCATCTGCACCACCGGCAAGCTGCCCGTGCCCTGGCCCACCCTCGTGACCAC
CCTGACCTACGGCGTGCAGTGCTTCAGCCGCTACCCCGACCACATGAAGCAGCACGACTTCTTCAAGTCC
GCCATGCCCGAAGGCTACGTCCAGGAGCGCACCATCTTCTTCAAGGACGACGGCAACTACAAGACCCGCG
CCGAGGTGAAGTTCGAGGGCGACACCCTGGTGAACCGCATCGAGCTGAAGGGCATCGACTTCAAGGAGGA
CGGCAACATCCTGGGGCACAAGCTGGAGTACAACTACAACAGCCACAACGTCTATATCATGGCCGACAAG
CAGAAGAACGGCATCAAGGTGAACTTCAAGATCCGCCACAACATCGAGGACGGCAGCGTGCAGCTCGCCG
ACCACTACCAGCAGAACACCCCCATCGGCGACGGCCCCGTGCTGCTGCCCGACAACCACTACCTGAGCAC
CCAGTCCGCCCTGAGCAAAGACCCCAACGAGAAGCGCGATCACATGGTCCTGCTGGAGTTCGTGACCGCC
GCCGGGATCACTCTCGGCATGGACGAGCTGTACAAGTAATACGTAGATCCAGACATGATAAGATACATTG
ATGAGTTTGGACAAACCACAACTAGAATGCAGTGAAAAAAATGCTTTATTTGTGAAATTTGTGATGCTAT
TGCTTTATTTGTAACCATTATAAGCTGCAATAAACAAGTTAACAACAACAATTGCATTCATTTTATGTTT
CAGGTTCAGGGGGAGGTGTGGGAGGTTTTTTAATTCGCGGCCGCGGCGCCAATGCATTGGGCCCGGTACC
CAGCTTTTGTTCCCTTTAGTGAGGGTTAATTGCGCGCTTGGCGTAATCATGGTCATAGCTGTTTCCTGTG
TGAAATTGTTATCCGCTCACAATTCCACACAACATACGAGCCGGGAGCATAAAGTGTAAAGCCTGGGGTG
CCTAATGAGTGAGCTAACTCACATTAATTGCGTTGCGCTCACTGCCCGCTTTCCAGTCGGGAAACCTGTC
GTGCCAGCTGCATTAATGAATCGGCCAACGCGCGGGGAGAGGCGGTTTGCGTATTGGGCGCTCTTCCGCT
TCCTCGCTCACTGACTCGCTGCGCTCGGTCGTTCGGCTGCGGCGAGCGGTATCAGCTCACTCAAAGGCGG
TAATACGGTTATCCACAGAATCAGGGGATAACGCAGGAAAGAACATGTGAGCAAAAGGCCAGCAAAAGGC
CAGGAACCGTAAAAAGGCCGCGTTGCTGGCGTTTTTCCATAGGCTCCGCCCCCCTGACGAGCATCACAAA
AATCGACGCTCAAGTCAGAGGTGGCGAAACCCGACAGGACTATAAAGATACCAGGCGTTTCCCCCTGGAA
GCTCCCTCGTGCGCTCTCCTGTTCCGACCCTGCCGCTTACCGGATACCTGTCCGCCTTTCTCCCTTCGGG
AAGCGTGGCGCTTTCTCATAGCTCACGCTGTAGGTATCTCAGTTCGGTGTAGGTCGTTCGCTCCAAGCTG
GGCTGTGTGCACGAACCCCCCGTTCAGCCCGACCGCTGCGCCTTATCCGGTAACTATCGTCTTGAGTCCA
ACCCGGTAAGACACGACTTATCGCCACTGGCAGCAGCCACTGGTAACAGGATTAGCAGAGCGAGGTATGT
AGGCGGTGCTACAGAGTTCTTGAAGTGGTGGCCTAACTACGGCTACACTAGAAGAACAGTATTTGGTATC
TGCGCTCTGCTGAAGCCAGTTACCTTCGGAAAAAGAGTTGGTAGCTCTTGATCCGGCAAACAAACCACCG
CTGGTAGCGGTGGTTTTTTTGTTTGCAAGCAGCAGATTACGCGCAGAAAAAAAGGATCTCAAGAAGATCC
TTTGATCTTTTCTACGGGGTCTGACGCTCAGTGGAACGAAAACTCACGTTAAGGGATTTTGGTCATGAGA
TTATCAAAAAGGATCTTCACCTAGATCCTTTTAAATTAAAAATGAAGTTTTAAATCAATCTAAAGTATAT
ATGAGTAAACTTGGTCTGACAGTTACCAATGCTTAATCAGTGAGGCACCTATCTCAGCGATCTGTCTATT
TCGTTCATCCATAGTTGCCTGACTCCCCGTCGTGTAGATAACTACGATACGGGAGGGCTTACCATCTGGC
CCCAGTGCTGCAATGATACCGCGAGACCCACGCTCACCGGCTCCAGATTTATCAGCAATAAACCAGCCAG
CCGGAAGGGCCGAGCGCAGAAGTGGTCCTGCAACTTTATCCGCCTCCATCCAGTCTATTAATTGTTGCCG
GGAAGCTAGAGTAAGTAGTTCGCCAGTTAATAGTTTGCGCAACGTTGTTGCCATTGCTACAGGCATCGTG
GTGTCACGCTCGTCGTTTGGTATGGCTTCATTCAGCTCCGGTTCCCAACGATCAAGGCGAGTTACATGAT
CCCCCATGTTGTGCAAAAAAGCGGTTAGCTCCTTCGGTCCTCCGATCGTTGTCAGAAGTAAGTTGGCCGC
AGTGTTATCACTCATGGTTATGGCAGCACTGCATAATTCTCTTACTGTCATGCCATCCGTAAGATGCTTT
TCTGTGACTGGTGAGTACTCAACCAAGTCATTCTGAGAATAGTGTATGCGGCGACCGAGTTGCTCTTGCC
CGGCGTCAATACGGGATAATACCGCGCCACATAGCAGAACTTTAAAAGTGCTCATCATTGGAAAACGTTC
TTCGGGGCGAAAACTCTCAAGGATCTTACCGCTGTTGAGATCCAGTTCGATGTAACCCACTCGTGCACCC
AACTGATCTTCAGCATCTTTTACTTTCACCAGCGTTTCTGGGTGAGCAAAAACAGGAAGGCAAAATGCCG
CAAAAAAGGGAATAAGGGCGACACGGAAATGTTGAATACTCATACTCTTCCTTTTTCAATATTATTGAAG
CATTTATCAGGGTTATTGTCTCATGAGCGGATACATATTTGAATGTATTTAGAAAAATAAACAAATAGGG
GTTCCGCGCACATTTCCCCGAAAAGTGCCACCTAAATTGTAAGCGTTAATATTTTGTTAAAATTCGCGTT
AAATTTTTGTTAAATCAGCTCATTTTTTAACCAATAGGCCGAAATCGGCAAAATCCCTTATAAATCAAAA
GAATAGACCGAGATAGGGT
[37 nt withheld, positions 6950-6986]
AAAGAACGTGGACTCCAACGTCAAAGG
[49 nt withheld, positions 7014-7062]
T
[91 nt withheld, positions 7064-7154]
G
[124 nt withheld, positions 7156-7279]
CCCATTCGCCATTCAGGCTGCGCAACTGTTGGGAAGGGCGATCGGTGCGGGCCTCTTCGCTATTACGCCA
GTCGACCGCCAATTCAATATGGCGTATATGGACTCATGCCAATTCAATATGGTGGATCTGGACCTGTGCC
AATTCAATATGGCGTATATGGACTCGTGCCAATTCAATATGGTGGATCTGGACCCCAGCCAATTCAATAT
GGCGGACTTGGCACCATGCCAATTCAATATATAGGCAATATCCAATATGGCCCTATGCCAATATGGCTAT
TGGCCAGGTTCAATACTATGTATTGGCCCTATGCCATATAGTATTCCATATATGGGTTTTCCTATTGACG
TAGATAGCCCCTCCCAATGGGCGGTCCCATATACCATATATGGGGCTTCCTAATACCGCCCATAGCCACT
CCCCCATTGACGTCAATGGTCTCTATATATGGTCTTTCCTATTGACGTCATATGGGCGGTCCTATTGACG
TATATGGCGCCTCCCCCATTGACGTCAATTACGGTAAATGGCCCGCCTGGCTCAATGCCCATTGACGTCA
ATAGGACCACCCACCATTGACGTCAATGGGATGGCTCATTGCCCATTCATATCCGTTCTCACGCCCCCTA
TTGACGTCAATGACGGTAAATGGCCCACTTGGCAGTACATCAATATCTATTAATAGTAACTTGGCAAGTA
CATTACTATTGGAAGTACGCCAGGGTACATTGGCAGTACTCCCATTGACGTCAATGGCGGTAAATGGCCC
GCGATGGCTGCCAAGTACATCCCCATTGACGTCAATGGGGAGGGGCAATGACGCAAATGGGCGTTCCATT
GACGTAAATGGGCGGTAGGCGTGCCTAATGGGAGGTCTATATAAGCAATGCTCGTTTAGGGAAC
Features (pLannotate 1.2.2; 17 found; start..end, strand, type, name):
     35..53      +  promoter       SP6 promoter: promoter for bacteriophage SP6 RNA polymerase
   2214..2930    +  CDS            EGFP: EGFP is a basic (constitutively fluorescent) green fluorescent protein published in 1996, derived from Aequorea victoria. It is reported to be a rapidly-maturing weak dimer with moderate acid sensitivity.
   2937..3653    +  CDS            EGFP: EGFP is a basic (constitutively fluorescent) green fluorescent protein published in 1996, derived from Aequorea victoria. It is reported to be a rapidly-maturing weak dimer with moderate acid sensitivity.
   3660..4379    +  CDS            EGFP: the original enhanced GFP (Yang et al., 1996) mammalian codon-optimized
   4386..4520    -  polyA_signal   SV40 poly(A) signal: SV40 polyadenylation signal
   4633..4651    -  promoter       T3 promoter: promoter for bacteriophage T3 RNA polymerase
   4696..4712    -  protein_bind   lac operator: The lac repressor binds to the lac operator to inhibit transcription in E. coli. This inhibition can be relieved by adding lactose or isopropyl-β-D-thiogalactopyranoside (IPTG). lac repressor encoded by lacI
   4720..4750    -  promoter       lac promoter: promoter for the E. coli lac operon
   4765..4786    -  protein_bind   CAP binding site: CAP binding activates transcription in the presence of cAMP. E. coli catabolite activator protein
   4799..4891    -  CDS            lacI (fragment): lac repressor; lacI; The lac repressor binds to the lac operator to inhibit transcription in E. coli. This inhibition can be relieved by adding lactose or isopropyl-β-D-thiogalactopyranoside (IPTG).
   5074..5662    -  rep_origin     ori: high-copy-number ColE1/pMB1/pBR322/pUC origin of replication
   5833..6693    -  CDS            AmpR: β-lactamase; bla; confers resistance to ampicillin, carbenicillin, and related antibiotics
   6694..6798    -  promoter       AmpR promoter: bla
   6851..7279    -  rep_origin     f1 ori (sequence partly withheld): f1 bacteriophage origin of replication; arrow indicates direction of (+) strand synthesis
   7284..7350    -  CDS            lacZα (fragment): LacZα fragment of β-galactosidase; lacZ fragment
   7357..7519    +  promoter       CMV IE94 promoter (fragment): enhancer/promoter region of simian cytomegalovirus major immediate early transcription unit IE94
   7513..8183    +  promoter       CMV IE94 promoter (fragment): enhancer/promoter region of simian cytomegalovirus major immediate early transcription unit IE94
