[The description below was written by a language model from this plasmid's Addgene catalogue record and pLannotate feature annotations shown in this document.]
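Description:
pZS222 is a pCS2+8-based plasmid built for in vitro transcription of mRNA encoding Lamp1 from the sea star Patiria miniata, fused at its C terminus to three tandem copies of GFP. It is propagated in E. coli as a high-copy plasmid through a ColE1/pUC-type origin and selected with ampicillin via the β-lactamase gene and its native promoter. An f1 phage origin is also present, along with backbone remnants of the lac region (lac promoter and operator, CAP site, and fragments of lacI and lacZα) that play no role in the payload.

The transcription unit begins with an SP6 promoter, which drives synthesis of sense RNA by SP6 RNA polymerase. The annotation software did not label the region between this promoter and the first fluorescent protein, a gap of roughly 2 kb that presumably holds the Lamp1 coding sequence named in the catalogue entry. Three consecutive EGFP open reading frames follow on the same strand, matching the recorded 3xGFP tag, and the cassette ends at an SV40 polyadenylation signal. A T3 promoter lies beyond it in the opposite orientation and could in principle produce antisense transcripts. Fragments of the simian CMV IE94 enhancer/promoter sit immediately upstream of the SP6 promoter across the plasmid's numbering origin, a standard pCS2 arrangement that also permits direct expression in vertebrate cells or embryos, although the record lists only in vitro transcription as the purpose.

The record does not give further detail on use, and the 5′ cloning site is not recorded. Lamp1 is a lysosomal membrane protein, so a bright triple-GFP fusion expressed from such mRNA would plausibly label lysosomal and late endosomal compartments for live imaging.
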