Addgene plasmid #177644: pZS222
Purpose: In vitro transcription of Patiria miniata Lamp1
Depositing lab: Iain Cheeseman. Depositing organization: Whitehead Institute for Biomedical Research. Publication: Polarized Dishevelled dissolution and reassembly drives embryonic axis specification in sea star oocytes. Swartz SZ, Tan TH, Perillo M, Fakhri N, Wessel GM, Wikramanayake AH, Cheeseman IM. Curr Biol. 2021 Dec 20;31(24):5633-5641.e4. doi: 10.1016/j.cub.2021.10.022. Epub 2021 Nov 4. PubMed 34739818.
Backbone
  Vector backbone: pCS2+8
  Vector type: in vitro transcription
Growth in bacteria
  Bacterial resistance: Ampicillin, 100 μg/mL
  Growth temperature: 37°C
  Growth strain: DH5alpha
  Copy number: High Copy
Gene/Insert
  Gene/Insert name: Lamp1
  Species: Patiria miniata
  Tag / fusion protein: 3xGFP (C terminal on insert)
  Cloning method: Restriction Enzyme; 5′ cloning site unknown (unknown if destroyed)
Terms and licenses: Academic/Nonprofit Terms; Industry Terms: Not Available to Industry
How to cite: pZS222 was a gift from Iain Cheeseman (Addgene plasmid # 177644 ; http://n2t.net/addgene:177644 ; RRID:Addgene_177644)
